>Addgene plasmid #236164 | JPZF3 CMV-TO-SCN1A-117-NZF | addgene full sequence | sequence record 471372 | Addgene NGS Result
GTTGACATTGATTATTGACTAGTTATTAATAGTAATCAATTACGGGGTCATTAGTTCATAGCCCATATAT
GGAGTTCCGCGTTACATAACTTACGGTAAATGGCCCGCCTGGCTGACCGCCCAACGACCCCCGCCCATTG
ACGTCAATAATGACGTATGTTCCCATAGTAACGCCAATAGGGACTTTCCATTGACGTCAATGGGTGGAGT
ATTTACGGTAAACTGCCCACTTGGCAGTACATCAAGTGTATCATATGCCAAGTACGCCCCCTATTGACGT
CAATGACGGTAAATGGCCCGCCTGGCATTATGCCCAGTACATGACCTTATGGGACTTTCCTACTTGGCAG
TACATCTACGTATTAGTCATCGCTATTACCATGGTGATGCGGTTTTGGCAGTACATCAATGGGCGTGGAT
AGCGGTTTGACTCACGGGGATTTCCAAGTCTCCACCCCATTGACGTCAATGGGAGTTTGTTTTGGCACCA
AAATCAACGGGACTTTCCAAAATGTCGTAACAACTCCGCCCCATTGACGCAAATGGGCGGTAGGCGTGTA
CGGTGGGAGGTCTATATAAGCAGAGCTCTCCCTATCAGTGATAGAGATCTCCCTATCAGTGATAGAGATC
GTCGACGAGCTCGTTTAGTGAACCGTCAGATCGCCTGGAGACGCCATCCACGCTGTTTTGACCTCCATAG
AAGACACCGGGACCGATCCAGCCTCCGGACTCTAGCGTTTAAACTTAAGCTTCGCCACCATGTTTGTCTG
TGGAGTCTGTAAAATGGGCTTCAGTCTTCTTACCTCTTTAGCACAACACCATTCCAGCCATACAGGTGAG
CGGCCTTACCAGTGTGGGCAGTGTGGAAAAAGTTTCAGACAATCATCCAATCTGCACCAGCACCACAGAC
TCCACCATACCGGGGAGCGGCCATTTATCTGTGAGGTGTGTCACAAAAGCTACACACAGTTCAGCAATCT
GTGTAGGCACAAGAGAATGCACGCCGATTGCACAGGTGAGCGACCATACCAGTGTGGCCAGTGTGGTAAA
TCTTTCAGGCAGTCAAGCAACCTCCATCAGCATCATCGCCTGCACCACACAGGAGAAAGGCCTCACGAGT
GCGCCAGATGTGGCAAAAATTTTTCTTGGCATAGTGACCTGATTCTCCATGAGCAGATCCACACCGGCGA
ACGTCCGTTCGTGTGCGGTGTATGCAAGATGGGTTTCTCCCTCCTGACCAGCTTAGCGCAGCATCATTCT
TCCCACACAGGAGAGCGTCCGTACACTTGCGAGATATGCAACAAGTGCTTCACAAGAAGTGCAGTCCTGC
GCCGTCACAAAAAGATGCATTGCACTGGCGAGAGACCGTTCGAGTGCAGCAAGTGTGGGAAGGCATGTAC
TAGAAGGTGCAATCTGATTCAACACCAAAAGGTTCACGCTGCTGCAGGCGGAAGCGGAGGCTCTGGCGGA
TCTGAGGGCCAGAGCGACGAGAGAGCCCTGCTGGACCAGCTGCACACCCTGCTGAGCAACACCGACGCCA
CCGGCCTGGAGGAGATCGACAGAGCCCTGGGCATCCCCGAGCTGGTGAACCAGGGCCAGGCCCTGGAGCC
CAAGCAGGACGGAGGCTGGGGATCTATGGCCGAGGAATTCGTGACCCTGAAGGACGTGGGCATGGACTTC
ACCCTGGGCGACTGGGAGCAGCTGGGCCTGGAGCAGGGCGACACCTTCTGGGACACCGCCCTGGACAACT
GCCAGGACCTGTTCCTGCTGGACCCCCCCGGCGGAGGAGACGGCCTTGGTTTGGGACACGAGAAGTTCCC
TAGCGACCTGGACCTGGACATGTTCAACGGCAGCCTGGAGTGCGACATGGAGAGCATCATCAGAAGCGAG
CTGATGGACGCCGACGGCCTGGACTTCAACTTCGACAGCTAGGCCGCTCGAGGAGGGCCCGAACAAAAAC
TCATCTCAGAAGAGGATCTGAATAGCGCCGTCGACCATCATCATAATCATCATTGAGTTTAAACCCGCTG
ATCAGCCTCGACTGTGCCTTCTAGTTGCCAGCCATCTGTTGTTTGCCCCTCCCCCGTGCCTTCCTTGACC
CTGGAAGGTGCCACTCCCACTGTCCTTTCCTAATAAAATGAGGAAATTGCATCGCATTGTCTGAGTAGGT
GTCATTCTATTCTGGGGGGTGGGGTGGGGCAGGACAGCAAGGGGGAGGATTGGGAAGACAATAGCAGGCA
TGCTGGGGATGCGGTGGGCTCTATGGAGATCTATCGATGTTCTGGGGATGCGGTGGGCTCTATGGCTTCT
GAGGCGGAAAGAACCAGCTGGGGCTCTAGGGGGTATCCCC
[124 nt withheld, positions 2351-2474]
C
[91 nt withheld, positions 2476-2566]
AGGGTGATGGTTCACGTACCTAGAAGTTCCTATTCCGAAGTTCCTATTCTCTAGAAAGTATAGGAACTTC
CTTGGCCAAAAAGCCTGAACTCACCGCGACGTCTGTCGAGAAGTTTCTGATCGAAAAGTTCGACAGCGTC
TCCGACCTGATGCAGCTCTCGGAGGGCGAAGAATCTCGTGCTTTCAGCTTCGATGTAGGAGGGCGTGGAT
ATGTCCTGCGGGTAAATAGCTGCGCCGATGGTTTCTACAAAGATCGTTATGTTTATCGGCACTTTGCATC
GGCCGCGCTCCCGATTCCGGAAGTGCTTGACATTGGGGAATTCAGCGAGAGCCTGACCTATTGCATCTCC
CGCCGTGCACAGGGTGTCACGTTGCAAGACCTGCCTGAAACCGAACTGCCCGCTGTTCTGCAGCCGGTCG
CGGAGGCCATGGATGCGATCGCTGCGGCCGATCTTAGCCAGACGAGCGGGTTCGGCCCATTCGGACCGCA
AGGAATCGGTCAATACACTACATGGCGTGATTTCATATGCGCGATTGCTGATCCCCATGTGTATCACTGG
CAAACTGTGATGGACGACACCGTCAGTGCGTCCGTCGCGCAGGCTCTCGATGAGCTGATGCTTTGGGCCG
AGGACTGCCCCGAAGTCCGGCACCTCGTGCACGCGGATTTCGGCTCCAACAATGTCCTGACGGACAATGG
CCGCATAACAGCGGTCATTGACTGGAGCGAGGCGATGTTCGGGGATTCCCAATACGAGGTCGCCAACATC
TTCTTCTGGAGGCCGTGGTTGGCTTGTATGGAGCAGCAGACGCGCTACTTCGAGCGGAGGCATCCGGAGC
TTGCAGGATCGCCGCGGCTCCGGGCGTATATGCTCCGCATTGGTCTTGACCAACTCTATCAGAGCTTGGT
TGACGGCAATTTCGATGATGCAGCTTGGGCGCAGGGTCGATGCGACGCAATCGTCCGATCCGGAGCCGGG
ACTGTCGGGCGTACACAAATCGCCCGCAGAAGCGCGGCCGTCTGGACCGATGGCTGTGTAGAAGTACTCG
CCGATAGTGGAAACCGACGCCCCAGCACTCGTCCGAGGGCAAAGGAATAGCACGTACTACGAGATTTCGA
TTCCACCGCCGCCTTCTATGAAAGGTTGGGCTTCGGAATCGTTTTCCGGGACGCCGGCTGGATGATCCTC
CAGCGCGGGGATCTCATGCTGGAGTTCTTCGCCCACCCCAACTTGTTTATTGCAGCTTATAATGGTTACA
AATAAAGCAATAGCATCACAAATTTCACAAATAAAGCATTTTTTTCACTGCATTCTAGTTGTGGTTTGTC
CAAACTCATCAATGTATCTTATCATGTCTGTATACCGTCGACCTCTAGCTAGAGCTTGGCGTAATCATGG
TCATAGCTGTTTCCTGTGTGAAATTGTTATCCGCTCACAATTCCACACAACATACGAGCCGGAAGCATAA
AGTGTAAAGCCTGGGGTGCCTAATGAGTGAGCTAACTCACATTAATTGCGTTGCGCTCACTGCCCGCTTT
CCAGTCGGGAAACCTGTCGTGCCAGCTGCATTAATGAATCGGCCAACGCGCGGGGAGAGGCGGTTTGCGT
ATTGGGCGCTCTTCCGCTTCCTCGCTCACTGACTCGCTGCGCTCGGTCGTTCGGCTGCGGCGAGCGGTAT
CAGCTCACTCAAAGGCGGTAATACGGTTATCCACAGAATCAGGGGATAACGCAGGAAAGAACATGTGAGC
AAAAGGCCAGCAAAAGGCCAGGAACCGTAAAAAGGCCGCGTTGCTGGCGTTTTTCCATAGGCTCCGCCCC
CCTGACGAGCATCACAAAAATCGACGCTCAAGTCAGAGGTGGCGAAACCCGACAGGACTATAAAGATACC
AGGCGTTTCCCCCTGGAAGCTCCCTCGTGCGCTCTCCTGTTCCGACCCTGCCGCTTACCGGATACCTGTC
CGCCTTTCTCCCTTCGGGAAGCGTGGCGCTTTCTCATAGCTCACGCTGTAGGTATCTCAGTTCGGTGTAG
GTCGTTCGCTCCAAGCTGGGCTGTGTGCACGAACCCCCCGTTCAGCCCGACCGCTGCGCCTTATCCGGTA
ACTATCGTCTTGAGTCCAACCCGGTAAGACACGACTTATCGCCACTGGCAGCAGCCACTGGTAACAGGAT
TAGCAGAGCGAGGTATGTAGGCGGTGCTACAGAGTTCTTGAAGTGGTGGCCTAACTACGGCTACACTAGA
AGAACAGTATTTGGTATCTGCGCTCTGCTGAAGCCAGTTACCTTCGGAAAAAGAGTTGGTAGCTCTTGAT
CCGGCAAACAAACCACCGCTGGTAGCGGTGGTTTTTTTGTTTGCAAGCAGCAGATTACGCGCAGAAAAAA
AGGATCTCAAGAAGATCCTTTGATCTTTTCTACGGGGTCTGACGCTCAGTGGAACGAAAACTCACGTTAA
GGGATTTTGGTCATGAGATTATCAAAAAGGATCTTCACCTAGATCCTTTTAAATTAAAAATGAAGTTTTA
AATCAATCTAAAGTATATATGAGTAAACTTGGTCTGACAGTTACCAATGCTTAATCAGTGAGGCACCTAT
CTCAGCGATCTGTCTATTTCGTTCATCCATAGTTGCCTGACTCCCCGTCGTGTAGATAACTACGATACGG
GAGGGCTTACCATCTGGCCCCAGTGCTGCAATGATACCGCGAGACCCACGCTCACCGGCTCCAGATTTAT
CAGCAATAAACCAGCCAGCCGGAAGGGCCGAGCGCAGAAGTGGTCCTGCAACTTTATCCGCCTCCATCCA
GTCTATTAATTGTTGCCGGGAAGCTAGAGTAAGTAGTTCGCCAGTTAATAGTTTGCGCAACGTTGTTGCC
ATTGCTACAGGCATCGTGGTGTCACGCTCGTCGTTTGGTATGGCTTCATTCAGCTCCGGTTCCCAACGAT
CAAGGCGAGTTACATGATCCCCCATGTTGTGCAAAAAAGCGGTTAGCTCCTTCGGTCCTCCGATCGTTGT
CAGAAGTAAGTTGGCCGCAGTGTTATCACTCATGGTTATGGCAGCACTGCATAATTCTCTTACTGTCATG
CCATCCGTAAGATGCTTTTCTGTGACTGGTGAGTACTCAACCAAGTCATTCTGAGAATAGTGTATGCGGC
GACCGAGTTGCTCTTGCCCGGCGTCAATACGGGATAATACCGCGCCACATAGCAGAACTTTAAAAGTGCT
CATCATTGGAAAACGTTCTTCGGGGCGAAAACTCTCAAGGATCTTACCGCTGTTGAGATCCAGTTCGATG
TAACCCACTCGTGCACCCAACTGATCTTCAGCATCTTTTACTTTCACCAGCGTTTCTGGGTGAGCAAAAA
CAGGAAGGCAAAATGCCGCAAAAAAGGGAATAAGGGCGACACGGAAATGTTGAATACTCATACTCTTCCT
TTTTCAATATTATTGAAGCATTTATCAGGGTTATTGTCTCATGAGCGGATACATATTTGAATGTATTTAG
AAAAATAAACAAATAGGGGTTCCGCGCACATTTCCCCGAAAAGTGCCACCTGACGTCGACGGATCGGGAG
ATCTCCCGATCCCCTATGGTGCACTCTCAGTACAATCTGCTCTGATGCCGCATAGTTAAGCCAGTATCTG
CTCCCTGCTTGTGTGTTGGAGGTCGCTGAGTAGTGCGCGAGCAAAATTTAAGCTACAACAAGGCAAGGCT
TGACCGACAATTGCATGAAGAATCTGCTTAGGGTTAGGCGTTTTGCGCTGCTTCGTACGGGCCAGATATA
CGC
Features (pLannotate 1.2.2; 25 found; start..end, strand, type, name):
      4..383     +  enhancer       CMV enhancer: human cytomegalovirus immediate early enhancer
    384..587     +  promoter       CMV promoter: human cytomegalovirus (CMV) immediate early promoter
    589..608     +  promoter       PLtetO-1 promoter (fragment): modified phage lambda PL promoter with tet operator sites (Lutz and Bujard, 1997)
    610..629     +  promoter       PLtetO-1 promoter (fragment): modified phage lambda PL promoter with tet operator sites (Lutz and Bujard, 1997)
    637..670     +  promoter       TRE3GV promoter (fragment): 3rd-generation Tet-responsive promoter that can be activated by binding of Tet-On® 3G, optimized for retroviral and lentiviral vectors
    766..894     +  CDS            IKZF1 (fragment): IKZF1_HUMAN - Also known as IK1, IKAROS, LYF1, ZNFN1A1. Experimental evidence at protein level: Swiss-Prot protein existence level 1. Transcription regulator of hematopoietic cell differentiation (PubMed:17934067). Binds gamma-satellite DNA (PubMed:17135265, PubMed:19141594). Plays a role in the development of lymphocytes, B- and T-cells. Binds and activates the enhancer (delta-A element) of the CD3-delta gene. Repressor of the TDT (fikzfterminal deoxynucleotidyltransferase) gene during thymocyte differentiation. Regulates transcription through association with both HDAC-dependent and HDAC-ind
   1474..1620    +  CDS            NCOA3 (fragment): NCOA3_HUMAN - Also known as AIB1, BHLHE42, RAC3, TRAM1. Experimental evidence at protein level: Swiss-Prot protein existence level 1. Nuclear receptor coactivator that directly binds nuclear receptors and stimulates the transcriptional activities in a hormone- dependent fashion. Plays a central role in creating a multisubunit coactivator complex, which probably acts via remodeling of chromatin. Involved in the coactivation of different nuclear receptors, such as for steroids (GR and ER), retinoids (RARs and RXRs), thyroid hormone (TRs), vitamin D3 (VDR) and prostanoids (PPARs). Displays histon
   1636..1779    +  CDS            ZNF473 (fragment): ZN473_HUMAN - Also known as KIAA1141, ZFP100. Experimental evidence at protein level: Swiss-Prot protein existence level 1. Involved in histone 3'-end pre-mRNA processing by associating with U7 snRNP and interacting with SLBP/pre-mRNA complex. Increases histone 3'-end pre-mRNA processing but has no effect on U7 snRNP levels, when overexpressed. Required for cell cycle progression from G1 to S phases. From Homo sapiens (Human).
   1795..1929    +  CDS            FOXO6 (fragment): FOXO6_HUMAN - Experimental evidence at protein level: Swiss-Prot protein existence level 1. Transcriptional activator. From Homo sapiens (Human).
   2042..2266    +  polyA_signal   bGH poly(A) signal: bovine growth hormone polyadenylation signal
   2282..2305    +  polyA_signal   bGH poly(A) signal (fragment): bovine growth hormone polyadenylation signal
   2309..2330    +  promoter       SV40 promoter (fragment): SV40 enhancer and early promoter
   2351..2584    +  rep_origin     f1 ori (fragment) (sequence partly withheld): f1 bacteriophage origin of replication; arrow indicates direction of (+) strand synthesis
   2589..2636    +  protein_bind   FRT: FLP-mediated recombination occurs in the 8-bp core sequence TCTAGAAA (Turan and Bode, 2011). FLP recombinase from the Saccharomyces cerevisiae 2μ plasmid
   2644..3666    +  CDS            HygR: aminoglycoside phosphotransferase from E. coli; aph(4)-Ia; confers resistance to hygromycin
   3676..3801    +  CDS            ble (fragment): BLE_KLEPN - Experimental evidence at protein level: Swiss-Prot protein existence level 1. Binding protein with a strong affinity to the bleomycin family of antibiotics. Binds to CL990; an antimitotic-antibiotic compound. From Klebsiella pneumoniae.
   3796..3917    +  polyA_signal   SV40 poly(A) signal: SV40 polyadenylation signal
   3990..4006    -  protein_bind   lac operator: The lac repressor binds to the lac operator to inhibit transcription in E. coli. This inhibition can be relieved by adding lactose or isopropyl-β-D-thiogalactopyranoside (IPTG). lac repressor encoded by lacI
   4014..4044    -  promoter       lac promoter: promoter for the E. coli lac operon
   4059..4080    -  protein_bind   CAP binding site: CAP binding activates transcription in the presence of cAMP. E. coli catabolite activator protein
   4093..4185    -  CDS            lacI (fragment): lac repressor; lacI; The lac repressor binds to the lac operator to inhibit transcription in E. coli. This inhibition can be relieved by adding lactose or isopropyl-β-D-thiogalactopyranoside (IPTG).
   4368..4956    -  rep_origin     ori: high-copy-number ColE1/pMB1/pBR322/pUC origin of replication
   5127..5987    -  CDS            AmpR: β-lactamase; bla; confers resistance to ampicillin, carbenicillin, and related antibiotics
   5988..6092    -  promoter       AmpR promoter: bla
   6151..6203    -  misc_feature   bom (fragment): basis of mobility region from pBR322
