[The description below was written by a language model from this plasmid's Addgene catalogue record and pLannotate feature annotations shown in this document.]
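Description:
JPZF3 CMV-TO-SCN1A-117-NZF is a 6.3 kb mammalian expression plasmid built on a Flp-In backbone. It is propagated in E. coli at high copy from a ColE1/pUC-type origin with ampicillin selection (AmpR under its own bla promoter). The payload is a synthetic transcription factor in which the SCN1A-117 zinc finger array is joined through a glycine-serine linker to the NZF transcriptional activation domain. In the feature table, the start of the open reading frame shows homology to a zinc finger protein (an IKZF1-like fragment), which likely reflects the generic zinc finger scaffold. Three consecutive fragments matching human NCOA3, ZNF473 and a FOXO family protein follow, which appear to make up the tripartite NZF activator. Expression is driven by the CMV enhancer and immediate early promoter, followed by two tet operator sites (the "TO" arrangement), and terminated by a bGH polyadenylation signal. In cells that express TetR the promoter is repressed until tetracycline or doxycycline is added. In cells lacking TetR it behaves as a constitutive CMV promoter.

Downstream of the expression cassette, an FRT site sits directly in front of a hygromycin resistance coding sequence with an SV40 poly(A) signal and no annotated intact promoter of its own. This is the standard Flp-In design: FLP-mediated recombination into a genomic FRT landing pad places HygR behind a resident promoter, so hygromycin resistance reports single-copy, site-specific integration. The construct therefore suits transient transfection or the generation of isogenic stable lines with inducible expression. The array's name suggests it targets SCN1A, although the record does not state the target site. The plasmid comes from work on machine-guided protein engineering that balances deimmunization with therapeutic function.
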