Addgene plasmid #236164: JPZF3 CMV-TO-SCN1A-117-NZF
Purpose: Plasmid encoding the SCN1A-117 zinc finger array attached by a GS linker to the NZF transcriptional activation domain, under control of CMV promoter with two TetR binding sites
Depositing lab: Xiaojing Gao. Depositing organization: Stanford University. Publication: Machine-guided dual-objective protein engineering for deimmunization and therapeutic functions. Wolfsberg E, Paul JS, Tycko J, Chen B, Bassik MC, Bintu L, Alizadeh AA, Gao XJ. Cell Syst. 2025 Jul 16;16(7):101299. doi: 10.1016/j.cels.2025.101299. Epub 2025 Jun 3. PubMed 40466641.
Backbone
  Vector backbone: FLP-IN
  Vector type: Mammalian Expression
  Selectable markers: Hygromycin
Growth in bacteria
  Bacterial resistance: Ampicillin, 100 μg/mL
  Growth temperature: 37°C
  Growth strain: DH5alpha
  Copy number: High Copy
Gene/Insert
  Gene/Insert name: SCN1A-117-NZF
  Species: Synthetic
  Promoter: CMV promoter with two TetR binding sites
  Cloning method: Gibson Cloning
Terms and licenses: Academic/Nonprofit Terms; Industry Terms: Not Available to Industry
Depositor comments: See https://benchling.com/s/seq-t5X3bHEe5WTcCz6Zj6WO?m=slm-TgwnBxS0poGSXAOu1au2for annotated sequence. Please visit https://doi.org/10.1101/2025.02.24.639918 for bioRxiv preprint.
How to cite: JPZF3 CMV-TO-SCN1A-117-NZF was a gift from Xiaojing Gao (Addgene plasmid # 236164 ; http://n2t.net/addgene:236164 ; RRID:Addgene_236164)
